Addgene plasmid #226371: pET-22b(+) pCopA RBS30 sfgfp
Purpose: Plasmid carries copper sensor circuit genes for whole-cell sensing of copper ions with RBS30
Depositing lab: Urartu Seker. Depositing organization: Bilkent University UNAM, Nanotechnology Research Center. Publication: Genetically engineered bacterial biofilm materials enhances portable whole cell sensing. Koksaldi IC, Avci E, Kose S, Ozkul G, Kehribar ES, Safak Seker UO. Biosens Bioelectron. 2024 Aug 10;264:116644. doi: 10.1016/j.bios.2024.116644. PubMed 39137519.
Backbone
  Vector backbone: pET-22b(+)
  Backbone size w/o insert (bp): 5539
  Total vector size (bp): 6559
  Vector type: Bacterial Expression
Growth in bacteria
  Bacterial resistance: Ampicillin, 100 μg/mL
  Growth temperature: 37°C
  Growth strain: DH5alpha
  Copy number: High Copy
Gene/Insert
  Gene/Insert name: sfGFP
  Species: E.coli
  Promoter: copA promoter (pCopA) and RBS30 regulation
  Tag / fusion protein: 6x HisTag (C terminal on backbone)
  Cloning method: Gibson Cloning
  Sequencing primers: 5′ GCAGCAGCCAACTCAGCTTCC
Terms and licenses: Academic/Nonprofit Terms; Industry Terms: Not Available to Industry
How to cite: pET-22b(+) pCopA RBS30 sfgfp was a gift from Urartu Seker (Addgene plasmid # 226371 ; http://n2t.net/addgene:226371 ; RRID:Addgene_226371)
