[The description below was written by a language model from this plasmid's Addgene catalogue record and pLannotate feature annotations shown in this document.]
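Description:
pET-22b(+) pCopA RBS30 sfgfp is a bacterial expression plasmid built on the pET-22b(+) backbone and designed as a copper-responsive reporter for whole-cell sensing in E. coli. It is maintained through a ColE1/pMB1-type origin, accompanied by the rop gene and the pBR322 bom region, and is selected with ampicillin via the β-lactamase gene and its native promoter. An f1 phage origin is also present. The catalogue lists it as high copy and propagated in DH5alpha.

The payload, introduced by Gibson assembly, is superfolder GFP placed under the copA promoter (pCopA) with a ribosome binding site designated RBS30. The name implies that this is one of a set of RBS variants used to tune translation strength, though the record does not say so. In E. coli, copA is a copper-inducible promoter, so fluorescence output should report the presence of copper ions. The record does not list a plasmid-borne copper regulator, so the circuit presumably relies on the host's own. The sfGFP reading frame continues into the backbone's C-terminal His tag (annotated as a short His-tag fragment) and is followed by the T7 terminator. A short match labelled as a solubility-tag fragment lies between them.

The annotation does not call the copA promoter or the RBS, which most likely lie in the unannotated stretch upstream of sfGFP. Only a fragment of lacI is annotated, and no T7 promoter or lac operator is detected, consistent with replacement of the T7 expression region. The sequenced record is 5,535 nt, shorter than the 6,559 bp total stated in the catalogue, a discrepancy the record does not explain.
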