Features (pLannotate 1.2.2; 14 found; start..end, strand, type, name):
     42..422     -  CDS            YPB1_ECOLX: Protein predicted: Swiss-Prot protein existence level 4. From Escherichia coli.
    439..630     +  CDS            rop: Rop protein, which maintains plasmids at low copy number; rop
    732..871     +  misc_feature   bom: basis of mobility region from pBR322
   1057..1645    -  rep_origin     ori: high-copy-number ColE1/pMB1/pBR322/pUC origin of replication
   1816..2676    -  CDS            AmpR: β-lactamase; bla; confers resistance to ampicillin, carbenicillin, and related antibiotics
   2677..2781    -  promoter       AmpR promoter: bla
   2834..3262    -  rep_origin     f1 ori (sequence partly withheld): f1 bacteriophage origin of replication; arrow indicates direction of (+) strand synthesis
   3299..3346    -  terminator     T7 terminator: transcription terminator for bacteriophage T7 RNA polymerase
   3354..3403    -  CDS            SET1 (fragment): solubility-enhancement tag derived from T7 phage gene 10B
   3413..3430    -  CDS            9xHis (fragment): 9xHis affinity tag
   3440..4153    -  CDS            superfolder GFP: GFP variant that folds robustly even when fused to poorly folded proteins (Pédelacq et al., 2006)
   4433..5165    +  CDS            lacI (fragment): lac repressor; lacI; The lac repressor binds to the lac operator to inhibit transcription in E. coli. This inhibition can be relieved by adding lactose or isopropyl-β-D-thiogalactopyranoside (IPTG).
   5178..5199    +  protein_bind   CAP binding site: CAP binding activates transcription in the presence of cAMP. E. coli catabolite activator protein
   5214..5505    +  CDS            TcR (fragment): tetracycline efflux protein; tet; confers resistance to tetracycline
>Addgene plasmid #226371 | pET-22b(+) pCopA RBS30 sfgfp | addgene full sequence | sequence record 460511 | Addgene NGS Result
TTGAGGACCCGGCTAGGCTGGCGGGGTTGCCTTACTGGTTAGCAGAATGAATCACCGATACGCGAGCGAA
CGTGAAGCGACTGCTGCTGCAAAACGTCTGCGACCTGAGCAACAACATGAATGGTCTTCGGTTTCCGTGT
TTCGTAAAGTCTGGAAACGCGGAAGTCAGCGCCCTGCACCATTATGTTCCGGATCTGCATCGCAGGATGC
TGCTGGCTACCCTGTGGAACACCTACATCTGTATTAACGAAGCGCTGGCATTGACCCTGAGTGATTTTTC
TCTGGTCCCGCCGCATCCATACCGCCAGTTGTTTACCCTCACAACGTTCCAGTAACCGGGCATGTTCATC
ATCAGTAACCCGTATCGTGAGCATCCTCTCTCGTTTCATCGGTATCATTACCCCCATGAACAGAAATCCC
CCTTACACGGAGGCATCAGTGACCAAACAGGAAAAAACCGCCCTTAACATGGCCCGCTTTATCAGAAGCC
AGACATTAACGCTTCTGGAGAAACTCAACGAGCTGGACGCGGATGAACAGGCAGACATCTGTGAATCGCT
TCACGACCACGCTGATGAGCTTTACCGCAGCTGCCTCGCGCGTTTCGGTGATGACGGTGAAAACCTCTGA
CACATGCAGCTCCCGGAGACGGTCACAGCTTGTCTGTAAGCGGATGCCGGGAGCAGACAAGCCCGTCAGG
GCGCGTCAGCGGGTGTTGGCGGGTGTCGGGGCGCAGCCATGACCCAGTCACGTAGCGATAGCGGAGTGTA
TACTGGCTTAACTATGCGGCATCAGAGCAGATTGTACTGAGAGTGCACCATTGCGGTGTGAAATACCGCA
CAGATGCGTAAGGAGAAAATACCGCATCAGGCGCTCTTCCGCTTCCTCGCTCACTGACTCGCTGCGCTCG
GTCGTTCGGCTGCGGCGAGCGGTATCAGCTCACTCAAAGGCGGTAATACGGTTATCCACAGAATCAGGGG
ATAACGCAGGAAAGAACATGTGAGCAAAAGGCCAGCAAAAGGCCAGGAACCGTAAAAAGGCCGCGTTGCT
GGCGTTTTTCCATAGGCTCCGCCCCCCTGACGAGCATCACAAAAATCGACGCTCAAGTCAGAGGTGGCGA
AACCCGACAGGACTATAAAGATACCAGGCGTTTCCCCCTGGAAGCTCCCTCGTGCGCTCTCCTGTTCCGA
CCCTGCCGCTTACCGGATACCTGTCCGCCTTTCTCCCTTCGGGAAGCGTGGCGCTTTCTCATAGCTCACG
CTGTAGGTATCTCAGTTCGGTGTAGGTCGTTCGCTCCAAGCTGGGCTGTGTGCACGAACCCCCCGTTCAG
CCCGACCGCTGCGCCTTATCCGGTAACTATCGTCTTGAGTCCAACCCGGTAAGACACGACTTATCGCCAC
TGGCAGCAGCCACTGGTAACAGGATTAGCAGAGCGAGGTATGTAGGCGGTGCTACAGAGTTCTTGAAGTG
GTGGCCTAACTACGGCTACACTAGAAGGACAGTATTTGGTATCTGCGCTCTGCTGAAGCCAGTTACCTTC
GGAAAAAGAGTTGGTAGCTCTTGATCCGGCAAACAAACCACCGCTGGTAGCGGTGGTTTTTTTGTTTGCA
AGCAGCAGATTACGCGCAGAAAAAAAGGATCTCAAGAAGATCCTTTGATCTTTTCTACGGGGTCTGACGC
TCAGTGGAACGAAAACTCACGTTAAGGGATTTTGGTCATGAGATTATCAAAAAGGATCTTCACCTAGATC
CTTTTAAATTAAAAATGAAGTTTTAAATCAATCTAAAGTATATATGAGTAAACTTGGTCTGACAGTTACC
AATGCTTAATCAGTGAGGCACCTATCTCAGCGATCTGTCTATTTCGTTCATCCATAGTTGCCTGACTCCC
CGTCGTGTAGATAACTACGATACGGGAGGGCTTACCATCTGGCCCCAGTGCTGCAATGATACCGCGAGAC
CCACGCTCACCGGCTCCAGATTTATCAGCAATAAACCAGCCAGCCGGAAGGGCCGAGCGCAGAAGTGGTC
CTGCAACTTTATCCGCCTCCATCCAGTCTATTAATTGTTGCCGGGAAGCTAGAGTAAGTAGTTCGCCAGT
TAATAGTTTGCGCAACGTTGTTGCCATTGCTGCAGGCATCGTGGTGTCACGCTCGTCGTTTGGTATGGCT
TCATTCAGCTCCGGTTCCCAACGATCAAGGCGAGTTACATGATCCCCCATGTTGTGCAAAAAAGCGGTTA
GCTCCTTCGGTCCTCCGATCGTTGTCAGAAGTAAGTTGGCCGCAGTGTTATCACTCATGGTTATGGCAGC
ACTGCATAATTCTCTTACTGTCATGCCATCCGTAAGATGCTTTTCTGTGACTGGTGAGTACTCAACCAAG
TCATTCTGAGAATAGTGTATGCGGCGACCGAGTTGCTCTTGCCCGGCGTCAATACGGGATAATACCGCGC
CACATAGCAGAACTTTAAAAGTGCTCATCATTGGAAAACGTTCTTCGGGGCGAAAACTCTCAAGGATCTT
ACCGCTGTTGAGATCCAGTTCGATGTAACCCACTCGTGCACCCAACTGATCTTCAGCATCTTTTACTTTC
ACCAGCGTTTCTGGGTGAGCAAAAACAGGAAGGCAAAATGCCGCAAAAAAGGGAATAAGGGCGACACGGA
AATGTTGAATACTCATACTCTTCCTTTTTCAATATTATTGAAGCATTTATCAGGGTTATTGTCTCATGAG
CGGATACATATTTGAATGTATTTAGAAAAATAAACAAATAGGGGTTCCGCGCACATTTCCCCGAAAAGTG
CCACCTAAATTGTAAGCGTTAATATTTTGTTAAAATTCGCGTTAAATTTTTGTTAAATCAGCTCATTTTT
TAACCAATAGGCCGAAATCGGCAAAATCCCTTATAAATCAAAAGAATAGACCGAGATAGGGT
[37 nt withheld, positions 2933-2969]
AAAGAACGTGGACTCCAACGTCAAAGG
[49 nt withheld, positions 2997-3045]
T
[91 nt withheld, positions 3047-3137]
G
[124 nt withheld, positions 3139-3262]
CCCATTCGCCAATCCGGATATAGTTCCTCCTTTCAGCAAAAAACCCCTCAAGACCCGTTTAGAGGCCCCA
AGGGGTTATGCTAGTTATTGCTCAGCGGTGGCAGCAGCCAACTCAGCTTCCTTTCGGGCTTTGTTAGCAG
CCGGATCTCAGTGGTGGTGGTGGTGGTGCTCGAGTCATTTGTACAGTTCATCCATACCATGCGTGATGCC
CGCTGCGGTTACGAACTCCAGCAGAACCATATGATCGCGTTTCTCGTTCGGATCTTTAGACAGAACGCTT
TGCGTGCTCAGATAGTGATTGTCTGGCAGCAGAACAGGACCATCACCGATTGGAGTGTTTTGCTGGTAGT
GATCAGCCAGCTGCACGCTGCCATCCTCCACGTTGTGGCGAATTTTAAAATTCGCTTTAATGCCATTTTT
TTGTTTATCGGCGGTGATGTAAACATTGTGGCTGTTAAAATTGTATTCCAGCTTATGGCCCAGGATATTG
CCGTCTTCTTTAAAGTCAATGCCTTTCAGCTCAATGCGGTTTACCAGGGTATCGCCTTCAAATTTCACTT
CCGCACGCGTTTTGTACGTGCCGTCATCCTTAAAGGAAATCGTGCGTTCCTGCACATAGCCTTCCGGCAT
GGCGGACTTGAAGAAGTCATGCTGCTTCATATGGTCCGGATAACGAGCAAAGCACTGAACACCATAAGTC
AGCGTCGTTACCAGAGTCGGCCAAGGTACCGGCAGTTTACCAGTAGTACAGATGAACTTCAGCGTCAGTT
TACCATTAGTTGCGTCACCTTCACCCTCGCCACGCACGGAAAACTTATGACCGTTGACATCACCATCCAG
TTCCACCAGAATAGGGACGACACCAGTGAACAGCTCTTCGCCTTTACGCATCTAGTATTTCTCCTCTTTA
ATCTCTAGCTTAAAGTTAATTTTGACTGGCTGTGATAAAGGTTAAACCTTCCAGCAAGGGGAAGGTCAAG
AAATTAATAAACCAGGCGGGTAAAAGTCCGTAAAGATTAAAAAATCGGCTCGATTTGCATCAGGATTAGA
CATTTATCTCTTTGTTTTCCTGTAGTTAAGTTGCGGGTGCTAAGTTAAATCAGGATGCCTGAAAATCGGC
ACCGGGGTGAGGAATTACCTCCCGCATCTATAAAAAGGAGTTAACAAAAGACGCGTCAGTGGGCTGATCA
TTAACTATCCGCTGGATGACCAGGATGCCATTGCTGTGGAAGCTGCCTGCACTAATGTTCCGGCGTTATT
TCTTGATGTCTCTGACCAGACACCCATCAACAGTATTATTTTCTCCCATGAAGACGGTACGCGACTGGGC
GTGGAGCATCTGGTCGCATTGGGTCACCAGCAAATCGCGCTGTTAGCGGGCCCATTAAGTTCTGTCTCGG
CGCGTCTGCGTCTGGCTGGCTGGCATAAATATCTCACTCGCAATCAAATTCAGCCGATAGCGGAACGGGA
AGGCGACTGGAGTGCCATGTCCGGTTTTCAACAAACCATGCAAATGCTGAATGAGGGCATCGTTCCCACT
GCGATGCTGGTTGCCAACGATCAGATGGCGCTGGGCGCAATGCGCGCCATTACCGAGTCCGGGCTGCGCG
TTGGTGCGGATATCTCGGTAGTGGGATACGACGATACCGAAGACAGCTCATGTTATATCCCGCCGTTAAC
CACCATCAAACAGGATTTTCGCCTGCTGGGGCAAACCAGCGTGGACCGCTTGCTGCAACTCTCTCAGGGC
CAGGCGGTGAAGGGCAATCAGCTGTTGCCCGTCTCACTGGTGAAAAGAAAAACCACCCTGGCGCCCAATA
CGCAAACCGCCTCTCCCCGCGCGTTGGCCGATTCATTAATGCAGCTGGCACGACAGGTTTCCCGACTGGA
AAGCGGGCAGTGAGCGCAACGCAATTAATGTAAGTTAGCTCACTCATTAGGCACCGGGATCTCGACCGAT
GCCCTTGAGAGCCTTCAACCCAGTCAGCTCCTTCCGGTGGGCGCGGGGCATGACTATCGTCGCCGCACTT
ATGACTGTCTTCTTTATCATGCAACTCGTAGGACAGGTGCCGGCAGCGCTCTGGGTCATTTTCGGCGAGG
ACCGCTTTCGCTGGAGCGCGACGATGATCGGCCTGTCGCTTGCGGTATTCGGAATCTTGCACGCCCTCGC
TCAAGCCTTCGTCACTGGTCCCGCCACCAAACGTTTCGGCGAGAAGCAGGCCATTATCGCCGGCATGGCG
GCCCCACGGGTGCGCATGATCGTGCTCCTGTCG
